Addgene plasmid #209381: pGW-GFP-TurboID-GOI
Purpose: (Empty Backbone) Gateway compatible plasmid for TurboID-based proximity labelling experiment in planta
Depositing lab: Rosa Lozano-Durán. Depositing organization: Center for Plant Molecular Biology (ZMBP). Publication: The Ti-TAN plasmid toolbox for TurboID-based proximity labeling assays in Nicotiana benthamiana. Tan H, Zhou Y, Dinius E, Lozano-Duran R. J Integr Plant Biol. 2024 Jan 31. doi: 10.1111/jipb.13610. PubMed 38294100.
Backbone
  Vector backbone: pGWB506
  Backbone manufacturer: http://shimane-u.org/nakagawa/gbv.htm
  Vector type: Plant Expression
  Selectable markers: Hygromycin
Growth in bacteria
  Bacterial resistance: Chloramphenicol and Spectinomycin, 25 & 50 μg/mL
  Growth temperature: 37°C
  Growth strain: ccdB Survival
  Copy number: High Copy
Gene/Insert
  Gene/Insert name: None
  Mutation: TurboID gene sequence C249A
Terms and licenses: Academic/Nonprofit Terms; Industry Terms: Not Available to Industry
Depositor comments: 3XHA-TurboID sequence was amplified from 3xHA-TurboID-NLS_pCDNA3 (Addgene#107171). The 249th nucleotide cytosine (C) of TurboID was changed to adenine (A) without affecting the TurboID protein sequence.
How to cite: pGW-GFP-TurboID-GOI was a gift from Rosa Lozano-Durán (Addgene plasmid # 209381 ; http://n2t.net/addgene:209381 ; RRID:Addgene_209381)
