[The description below was written by a language model from this plasmid's Addgene catalogue record and pLannotate feature annotations shown in this document.]
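Description:
pGW-GFP-TurboID-GOI is an empty Gateway destination vector for plant expression, built on the pGWB506 binary backbone and intended for TurboID-based proximity labelling in planta; the associated toolbox was described for Nicotiana benthamiana. As a T-DNA binary plasmid it carries a ColE1/pBR322-type origin with a bom site for propagation in E. coli, together with the pVS1 oriV, RepA and StaA functions that support replication and stable maintenance in Agrobacterium. Bacterial selection is by spectinomycin through the backbone aadA gene. Chloramphenicol selects for the Gateway cassette. Because that cassette encodes the CcdB toxin, the unrecombined vector must be kept in a ccdB-tolerant strain.

Between the nopaline-type right and left T-DNA borders, a CaMV 35S promoter drives an EGFP coding sequence followed by TurboID, the engineered high-activity E. coli biotin ligase. TurboID runs directly into an attR1–CmR–ccdB–attR2 cassette, which is followed by a NOS terminator. An LR reaction with an entry clone replaces the cassette with a gene of interest, producing an N-terminal GFP-TurboID fusion to that protein. The fusion can be visualised by fluorescence and biotinylates neighbouring proteins for capture and identification. The depositor notes that a 3xHA-TurboID sequence was amplified from a mammalian expression plasmid, although the feature table does not separately annotate an HA tag. The depositor also records a silent C249A nucleotide change in TurboID that leaves the protein sequence unaltered. The T-DNA additionally holds a NOS promoter–HygR–NOS terminator unit for hygromycin selection of transformed plant tissue. The remaining lacZα, lac promoter and Tn5 transposase fragments are backbone remnants.
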