Features (pLannotate 1.2.2; 32 found; start..end, strand, type, name):
     54..78      -  misc_feature   RB T-DNA repeat: right border repeat from nopaline C58 T-DNA
    144..298     -  CDS            lacZα (fragment): LacZα fragment of β-galactosidase; lacZ fragment
    301..321     -  misc_feature   MCS (fragment): pUC18/19 multiple cloning site
    812..1153    +  promoter       CaMV 35S promoter: strong constitutive promoter from cauliflower mosaic virus
   1178..1892    +  CDS            EGFP (fragment): the original enhanced GFP (Yang et al., 1996) mammalian codon-optimized
   1991..2947    +  CDS            TurboID: mutant of the E. coli biotin ligase BioID engineered for improved catalytic efficiency (Branon et al., 2018)
   2948..3072    +  protein_bind   attR1: mutant version of attR; recombination site for the Gateway® LR reaction LR Clonase™
   3108..3138    +  promoter       lac UV5 promoter: E. coli lac promoter with an "up" mutation
   3162..3191    +  promoter       cat promoter (fragment): promoter of the E. coli cat gene encoding chloramphenicol acetyltransferase
   3192..3851    +  CDS            CmR: chloramphenicol acetyltransferase; cat; confers resistance to chloramphenicol
   4030..4188    +  CDS            ccdA (fragment): CCDA_ECO57 - Also known as H, letA. Experimental evidence at protein level: Swiss-Prot protein existence level 1. Antitoxin component of a type II toxin-antitoxin (TA) system which inhibits the post-segregational killing (PSK) of plasmid-free cells, also referred to as a plasmid addiction system. Binds to and blocks the activity of CcdB; will also remove bound CcdB protein from the CcdB-GyrA complex by forming a CcdA-CcdB complex, a process termed rejuvenation. Functions as a transcriptional corepressor for the ccdAB operon, repression also requires CcdB (By similarity). From Escherichia coli
   4193..4495    +  CDS            ccdB: CCDB_ECOLI - Also known as G, letB, letD. Experimental evidence at protein level: Swiss-Prot protein existence level 1. Toxic component of a type II toxin-antitoxin (TA) system, functioning in plasmid maintainence. Responsible for the post- segregational killing (PSK) of plasmid-free cells, also referred to as a plasmid addiction system. Half-life of over 2 hours. Cell killing by CcdB is accompanied by filamentation, defects in chromosome and plasmid segregation, defects in cell division, formation of anucleate cells, decreased DNA synthesis and plasmid loss. Interferes with the activity of DN
   4539..4663    -  protein_bind   attR2: mutant version of attR; recombination site for the Gateway® LR reaction LR Clonase™
   4701..4953    +  terminator     NOS terminator: nopaline synthase terminator and poly(A) signal
   5008..5030    -  protein_bind   lac operator (fragment): The lac repressor binds to the lac operator to inhibit transcription in E. coli. This inhibition can be relieved by adding lactose or isopropyl-β-D-thiogalactopyranoside (IPTG). lac repressor encoded by lacI
   5034..5064    -  promoter       lac promoter: promoter for the E. coli lac operon
   5079..5100    -  protein_bind   CAP binding site: CAP binding activates transcription in the presence of cAMP. E. coli catabolite activator protein
   5136..5388    -  terminator     NOS terminator: nopaline synthase terminator and poly(A) signal
   5539..6564    -  CDS            HygR: aminoglycoside phosphotransferase from E. coli; aph(4)-Ia; confers resistance to hygromycin
   6616..6795    -  promoter       NOS promoter: nopaline synthase promoter
   6875..7204    -  CDS            tnpA (fragment): TN5P_ECOLX - Also known as tnp. Experimental evidence at protein level: Swiss-Prot protein existence level 1. Mediates transposition of transposon Tn5 by a 'cut and paste' mechanism. First, the monomeric transposase binds the 19 bp inverted DNA repeats flanking the transposon. Then, dimerization of the DNA- bound transposase creates a synaptic DNA complex. After nicking of the first DNA strand, excision of the transposon proceeds through a series of intermediates. The transposase then mediates the insertion of the transposon at a new site by strand transfer. The activity of the wild- type tran
   7301..7325    -  misc_feature   LB T-DNA repeat: left border repeat from nopaline C58 T-DNA
   7584..7607    +  promoter       Pc promoter (fragment): intI1 (promoter lies within the coding sequence); class 1 integron promoter
   7783..7839    +  CDS            GmR (fragment): gentamycin acetyltransferase; aacC1; confers resistance to gentamycin
   7850..8637    +  CDS            SmR (fragment): aminoglycoside adenylyltransferase (Murphy, 1985); aadA; confers resistance to spectinomycin and streptomycin
   8883..9471    +  rep_origin     ori: high-copy-number ColE1/pMB1/pBR322/pUC origin of replication
   9657..9797    -  misc_feature   bom: basis of mobility region from pBR322
   9899..9938    -  CDS            rop (fragment): Rop protein, which maintains plasmids at low copy number; rop
  10141..10335   -  rep_origin     pVS1 oriV: origin of replication for the Pseudomonas plasmid pVS1 (Heeb et al., 2000)
  10401..11474   -  CDS            pVS1 RepA: replication protein from the Pseudomonas plasmid pVS1 (Heeb et al., 2000)
  11903..12532   -  CDS            pVS1 StaA: stability protein from the Pseudomonas plasmid pVS1 (Heeb et al., 2000)
  13092..13493   -  CDS            Y4CG_SINFN (fragment): Protein inferred from homology: Swiss-Prot protein existence level 3. From Sinorhizobium fredii (strain NBRC 101917 / NGR234).
>Addgene plasmid #209381 | pGW-GFP-TurboID-GOI | addgene full sequence | sequence record 415937 | Addgene NGS Result
TTTCACGCCCTTTTAAATATCCGATTATTCTAATAAACGCTCTTTTCTCTTAGGTTTACCCGCCAATATA
TCCTGTCAAACACTGATAGTTTAAACTGAAGGCGGGAAACGACAATCTGATCCAAGCTCAAGCTGCTCTA
GCATTCGCCATTCAGGCTGCGCAACTGTTGGGAAGGGCGATCGGTGCGGGCCTCTTCGCTATTACGCCAG
CTGGCGAAAGGGGGATGTGCTGCAAGGCGATTAAGTTGGGTAACGCCAGGGTTTTCCCAGTCACGACGTT
GTAAAACGACGGCCAGTGCCAAGCTTGCATGCCTGCAGGTCCCCAGATTAGCCTTTTCAATTTCAGAAAG
AATGCTAACCCACAGATGGTTAGAGAGGCTTACGCAGCAGGTCTCATCAAGACGATCTACCCGAGCAATA
ATCTCCAGGAAATCAAATACCTTCCCAAGAAGGTTAAAGATGCAGTCAAAAGATTCAGGACTAACTGCAT
CAAGAACACAGAGAAAGATATATTTCTCAAGATCAGAAGTACTATTCCAGTATGGACGATTCAAGGCTTG
CTTCACAAACCAAGGCAAGTAATAGAGATTGGAGTCTCTAAAAAGGTAGTTCCCACTGAATCAAAGGCCA
TGGAGTCAAAGATTCAAATAGAGGACCTAACAGAACTCGCCGTAAAGACTGGCGAACAGTTCATACAGAG
TCTCTTACGACTCAATGACAAGAAGAAAATCTTCGTCAACATGGTGGAGCACGACACACTTGTCTACTCC
AAAAATATCAAAGATACAGTCTCAGAAGACCAAAGGGCAATTGAGACTTTTCAACAAAGGGTAATATCCG
GAAACCTCCTCGGATTCCATTGCCCAGCTATCTGTCACTTTATTGTGAAGATAGTGGAAAAGGAAGGTGG
CTCCTACAAATGCCATCATTGCGATAAAGGAAAGGCCATCGTTGAAGATGCCTCTGCCGACAGTGGTCCC
AAAGATGGACCCCCACCCACGAGGAGCATCGTGGAAAAAGAAGACGTTCCAACCACGTCTTCAAAGCAAG
TGGATTGATGTGATATCTCCACTGACGTAAGGGATGACGCACAATCCCACTATCCTTCGCAAGACCCTTC
CTCTATATAAGGAAGTTCATTTCATTTGGAGAGAACACGGGGGACTCTAGAGGATCCATGGTGAGCAAGG
GCGAGGAGCTGTTCACCGGGGTGGTGCCCATCCTGGTCGAGCTGGACGGCGACGTAAACGGCCACAAGTT
CAGCGTGTCCGGCGAGGGCGAGGGCGATGCCACCTACGGCAAGCTGACCCTGAAGTTCATCTGCACCACC
GGCAAGCTGCCCGTGCCCTGGCCCACCCTCGTGACCACCTTCACCTACGGCGTGCAGTGCTTCAGCCGCT
ACCCCGACCACATGAAGCAGCACGACTTCTTCAAGTCCGCCATGCCCGAAGGCTACGTCCAGGAGCGCAC
CATCTTCTTCAAGGACGACGGCAACTACAAGACCCGCGCCGAGGTGAAGTTCGAGGGCGACACCCTGGTG
AACCGCATCGAGCTGAAGGGCATCGACTTCAAGGAGGACGGCAACATCCTGGGGCACAAGCTGGAGTACA
ACTACAACAGCCACAACGTCTATATCATGGCCGACAAGCAGAAGAACGGCATCAAGGTGAACTTCAAGAT
CCGCCACAACATCGAGGACGGCAGCGTGCAGCTCGCCGACCACTACCAGCAGAACACCCCCATCGGCGAC
GGCCCCGTGCTGCTGCCCGACAACCACTACCTGAGCACCCAGTCCGCCCTGAGCAAAGACCCCAACGAGA
AGCGCGATCACATGGTCCTGCTGGAGTTCGTGACCGCCGCCGGGATCACTCACGGCATGGACGAGCTGTA
CATCATGTACCCGTATGATGTTCCGGATTACGCTGGCTATCCCTACGACGTGCCCGACTATGCCGGGTAC
CCCTATGACGTCCCAGACTACGCAGCTAGCAAAGACAATACTGTGCCTCTGAAGCTGATCGCTCTCCTGG
CTAATGGCGAGTTCCATAGTGGCGAACAGCTGGGAGAAACCCTGGGCATGTCCAGGGCCGCTATCAACAA
GCACATTCAGACTCTGCGCGACTGGGGCGTGGACGTGTTCACCGTGCCCGGAAAGGGCTACTCTCTGCCC
GAGCCTATCCCGCTGCTGAACGCTAAACAGATTCTGGGACAGCTGGACGGCGGGAGCGTGGCAGTCCTGC
CTGTGGTAGACTCCACCAATCAGTACCTGCTGGATCGAATCGGCGAGCTGAAGAGTGGGGATGCTTGCAT
TGCAGAATATCAGCAGGCAGGGAGAGGAAGCAGAGGGAGGAAATGGTTCTCTCCTTTTGGAGCTAACCTG
TACCTGAGTATGTTTTGGCGCCTGAAGCGGGGACCAGCAGCAATCGGCCTGGGCCCGGTCATCGGAATTG
TCATGGCAGAAGCGCTGCGAAAGCTGGGAGCAGACAAGGTGCGAGTCAAATGGCCCAATGACCTGTATCT
GCAGGATAGAAAGCTGGCAGGCATCCTGGTGGAGCTGGCCGGAATAACAGGCGATGCTGCACAGATCGTC
ATTGGCGCCGGGATTAACGTGGCTATGAGGCGCGTGGAGGAAAGCGTGGTCAATCAGGGCTGGATCACAC
TGCAGGAAGCAGGGATTAACCTGGACAGGAATACTCTGGCCGCTACGCTGATCCGAGAGCTGCGGGCAGC
CCTGGAACTGTTCGAGCAGGAAGGCCTGGCTCCATATCTGCCACGGTGGGAGAAGCTGGATAACTTCATC
AATAGACCCGTGAAGCTGATCATTGGGGACAAAGAGATTTTCGGGATTAGCCGGGGGATTGATAAACAGG
GAGCCCTGCTGCTGGAACAGGACGGAGTTATCAAACCCTGGATGGGCGGAGAAATCAGTCTGCGGTCTGC
CGAAAAGACAAGTTTGTACAAAAAAGCTGAACGAGAAACGTAAAATGATATAAATATCAATATATTAAAT
TAGATTTTGCATAAAAAACAGACTACATAATACTGTAAAACACAACATATCCAGTCACTATGGCGGCCCT
CGAGGGGCCGCATTAGGCACCCCAGGCTTTACACTTTATGCTTCCGGCTCGTATAATGTGTGGATTTTGA
GTTAGGATCCGTCGAGATTTTCAGGAGCTAAGGAAGCTAAAATGGAGAAAAAAATCACTGGATATACCAC
CGTTGATATATCCCAATGGCATCGTAAAGAACATTTTGAGGCATTTCAGTCAGTTGCTCAATGTACCTAT
AACCAGACCGTTCAGCTGGATATTACGGCCTTTTTAAAGACCGTAAAGAAAAATAAGCACAAGTTTTATC
CGGCCTTTATTCACATTCTTGCCCGCCTGATGAATGCTCATCCGGAATTCCGTATGGCAATGAAAGACGG
TGAGCTGGTGATATGGGATAGTGTTCACCCTTGTTACACCGTTTTCCATGAGCAAACTGAAACGTTTTCA
TCGCTCTGGAGTGAATACCACGACGATTTCCGGCAGTTTCTACACATATATTCGCAAGATGTGGCGTGTT
ACGGTGAAAACCTGGCCTATTTCCCTAAAGGGTTTATTGAGAATATGTTTTTCGTCTCAGCCAATCCCTG
GGTGAGTTTCACCAGTTTTGATTTAAACGTGGCCAATATGGACAACTTCTTCGCCCCCGTTTTCACCATG
GGCAAATATTATACGCAAGGCGACAAGGTGCTGATGCCGCTGGCGATTCAGGTTCATCATGCCGTTTGTG
ATGGCTTCCATGTCGGCAGAATGCTTAATGAATTACAACAGTACTGCGATGAGTGGCAGGGCGGGGCGTA
AACGCGTGGATCCGGCTTACTAAAAGCCAGATAACAGTATGCGTATTTGCGCGCTGATTTTTGCGGTATA
AGAATATATACTGATATGTATACCCGAAGTATGTCAAAAAGAGGTATGCTATGAAGCAGCGTATTACAGT
GACAGTTGACAGCGACAGCTATCAGTTGCTCAAGGCATATATGATGTCAATATCTCCGGTCTGGTAAGCA
CAACCATGCAGAATGAAGCCCGTCGTCTGCGTGCCGAACGCTGGAAAGCGGAAAATCAGGAAGGGATGGC
TGAGGTCGCCCGGTTTATTGAAATGAACGGCTCTTTTGCTGACGAGAACAGGGGCTGGTGAAATGCAGTT
TAAGGTTTACACCTATAAAAGAGAGAGCCGTTATCGTCTGTTTGTGGATGTACAGAGTGATATTATTGAC
ACGCCCGGGCGACGGATGGTGATCCCCCTGGCCAGTGCACGTCTGCTGTCAGATAAAGTCTCCCGTGAAC
TTTACCCGGTGGTGCATATCGGGGATGAAAGCTGGCGCATGATGACCACCGATATGGCCAGTGTGCCGGT
CTCCGTTATCGGGGAAGAAGTGGCTGATCTCAGCCACCGCGAAAATGACATCAAAAACGCCATTAACCTG
ATGTTCTGGGGAATATAAATGTCAGGCTCCCTTATACACAGCCAGTCTGCAGGTCGACCATAGTGACTGG
ATATGTTGTGTTTTACAGTATTATGTAGTCTGTTTTTTATGCAAAATCTAATTTAATATATTGATATTTA
TATCATTTTACGTTTCTCGTTCAGCTTTCTTGTACAAAGTGGTGATGTACAAGTAAAGCGGCCCGAGCTC
GAATTTCCCCGATCGTTCAAACATTTGGCAATAAAGTTTCTTAAGATTGAATCCTGTTGCCGGTCTTGCG
ATGATTATCATATAATTTCTGTTGAATTACGTTAAGCATGTAATAATTAACATGTAATGCATGACGTTAT
TTATGAGATGGGTTTTTATGATTAGAGTCCCGCAATTATACATTTAATACGCGATAGAAAACAAAATATA
GCGCGCAAACTAGGATAAATTATCGCGCGCGGTGTCATCTATGTTACTAGATCGGGAATTGGTTCCGGAA
CCAATTCGTAATCATGTCATAGCTGTTTCCTGTGTGAAATTGTTATCCGCTCACAATTCCACACAACATA
CGAGCCGGAAGCATAAAGTGTAAAGCCTGGGGTGCCTAATGAGTGAGCTAACTCACATTAGGCTGAATTA
GGCGCGCCTATTTCTATTAATTCCCGATCTAGTAACATAGATGACACCGCGCGCGATAATTTATCCTAGT
TTGCGCGCTATATTTTGTTTTCTATCGCGTATTAAATGTATAATTGCGGGACTCTAATCATAAAAACCCA
TCTCATAAATAACGTCATGCATTACATGTTAATTATTACATGCTTAACGTAATTCAACAGAAATTATATG
ATAATCATCGCAAGACCGGCAACAGGATTCAATCTTAAGAAACTTTATTGCCAAATGTTTGAACGATCGG
GGAAATTCGGGGGATCGATCCCGCGAACTGTGGACGAGAACTGTGCCACCAAGCGTAAGGCCGTTCTCTC
GCATTTGCCTTGCTAGGCTCGCGCGAGTTGCTGGCTGAGGCGTTCTCGAAATCAGCTCTTGTTCGGTCGG
CATCTACTCTATTCCTTTGCCCTCGGACGAGTGCTGGGGCGTCGGTTTCCACTATCGGCGAGTACTTCTA
CACAGCCATCGGTCCAGACGGCCGCGCTTCTGCGGGCGATTTGTGTACGCCCGACAGTCCCGGCTCCGGA
TCGGACGATTGCGTCGCATCGACCCTGCGCCCAAGCTGCATCATCGAAATTGCCGTCAACCAAGCTCTGA
TAGAGTTGGTCAAGACCAATGCGGAGCATATACGCCCGGAGCCGCGGCGATCCTGCAAGCTCCGGATGCC
TCCGCTCGAAGTAGCGCGTCTGCTGCTCCATACAAGCCAACCACGGCCTCCAGAAGAAGATGTTGGCGAC
CTCGTATTGGGAATCCCCGAACATCGCCTCGCTCCAGTCAATGACCGCTGTTATGCGGCCATTGTCCGTC
AGGACATTGTTGGAGCCGAAATCCGCGTGCACGAGGTGCCGGACTTCGGGGCAGTCCTCGGCCCAAAGCA
TCAGCTCATCGAGAGCCTGCGCGACGGACGCACTGACGGTGTCGTCCATCACAGTTTGCCAGTGATACAC
ATGGGGATCAGCAATCGCGCATATGAAATCACGCCATGTAGTGTATTGACCGATTCCTTGCGGTCCGAAT
GGGCCGAACCCGCTCGTCTGGCTAAGATCGGCCGCAGCGATCGCATCCATGGCCTCCGCGACCGGCTGCA
GAACAGCGGGCAGTTCGGTTTCAGGCAGGTCTTGCAACGTGACACCCTGTGCACGGCGGGAGATGCAATA
GGTCAGGCTCTCGCTGAATGCCCCAATGTCAAGCACTTCCGGAATCGGGAGCGCGGCCGATGCAAAGTGC
CGATAAACATAACGATCTTTGTAGAAACCATCGGCGCAGCTATTTACCCGCAGGACATATCCACGCCCTC
CTACATCGAAGCTGAAAGCACGAGATTCTTCGCCCTCCGAGAGCTGCATCAGGTCGGAGACGCTGTCGAA
CTTTTCGATCAGAAACTTCTCGACAGACGTCGCGGTGAGTTCAGGCTTTTTCATATCTTATTGCCCCCCG
GGATCAGATCTGGATTGAGAGTGAATATGAGACTCTAATTGGATACCGAGGGGAATTTATGGAACGTCAG
TGGAGCATTTTTGACAAGAAATATTTGCTAGCTGATAGTGACCTTAGGCGACTTTTGAACGCGCAATAAT
GGTTTCTGACGTATGTGCTTAGCTCATTAAACTCCAGAAACCCGCGGCTGAGTGGCTCCTTCAACGTTGC
GGTTCTGTCAGTTCCAAACGTAAAACGGCTTGTCCCGCGTCATCGGCGGGGGTCATAACGTGACTCCCTT
AATTCTCCGCTCATGATCTTGATCCCCTGCGCCATCAGATCCTTGGCGGCAAGAAAGCCATCCAGTTTAC
TTTGCAGGGCTTCCCAACCTTACCAGAGGGCGCCCCAGCTGGCAATTCCGGTTCGCTTGCTGTCCATAAA
ACCGCCCAGTCTAGCTATCGCCATGTAAGCCCACTGCAAGCTACCTGCTTTCTCTTTGCGCTTGCGTTTT
CCCTTGTCCAGATAGCCCAGTAGCTGACATTCATCCGGGGTCAGCACCGTTTCTGCGGACTGGCTTTCTA
CGTGTTCCGCTTCCTTTAGCAGCCCTTGCGCCCTGAGTGCTTGCGGCAGCGTGAAGCTGATCCGTCGAGA
TTAATAGAAATAAATTCAGCCTAATTCGGCGTTAATTCAGTACATTAAAAACGTCCGCAATGTGTTATTA
AGTTGTCTAAGCGTCAATTTGTTTACACCACAATATATCCTGCCACCAGCCAGCCAACAGCTCCCCGACC
GGCAGCTCGGCACAAAATCACCACTCGATACAGGCAGCCCATCAGTCCGGGACGGCGTCAGCGGGAGAGC
CGTTGTAAGGCGGCAGACTTTGCTCATGTTACCGATGCTATTCGGAAGAACGGCAACTAAGCTGCCGGGT
TTGAAACACGGATGATCTCGCGGAGGGTAGCATGTTGATTGTAACGATGACAGAGCGTTGCTGCCTGTGA
TCAATTCGGGCACGAACCCAGTGGACATAAGCCTGTTCGGTTCGTAAGCTGTAATGCAAGTAGCGTATGC
GCTCACGCAACTGGTCCAGAACCTTGACCGAACGCAGCGGTGGTAACGGCGCAGTGGCGGTTTTCATGGC
TTGTTATGACTGTTTTTTTGGGGTACAGTCTATGCCTCGGGCATCCAAGCAGCAAGCGCGTTACGCCGTG
GGTCGATGTTTGATGTTATGGAGCAGCAACGATGTTACGCAGCAGGGCAGTCGCCCTAAAACAAAGTTAA
ACATCATGGGGGAAGCGGTGATCGCCGAAGTATCGACTCAACTATCAGAGGTAGTTGGCGTCATCGAGCG
CCATCTCGAACCGACGTTGCTGGCCGTACATTTGTACGGCTCCGCAGTGGATGGCGGCCTGAAGCCACAC
AGTGATATTGATTTGCTGGTTACGGTGACCGTAAGGCTTGATGAAACAACGCGGCGAGCTTTGATCAACG
ACCTTTTGGAAACTTCGGCTTCCCCTGGAGAGAGCGAGATTCTCCGCGCTGTAGAAGTCACCATTGTTGT
GCACGACGACATCATTCCGTGGCGTTATCCAGCTAAGCGCGAACTGCAATTTGGAGAATGGCAGCGCAAT
GACATTCTTGCAGGTATCTTCGAGCCAGCCACGATCGACATTGATCTGGCTATCTTGCTGACAAAAGCAA
GAGAACATAGCGTTGCCTTGGTAGGTCCAGCGGCGGAGGAACTCTTTGATCCGGTTCCTGAACAGGATCT
ATTTGAGGCGCTAAATGAAACCTTAACGCTATGGAACTCGCCGCCCGACTGGGCTGGCGATGAGCGAAAT
GTAGTGCTTACGTTGTCCCGCATTTGGTACAGCGCAGTAACCGGCAAAATCGCGCCGAAGGATGTCGCTG
CCGACTGGGCAATGGAGCGCCTGCCGGCCCAGTATCAGCCCGTCATACTTGAAGCTAGACAGGCTTATCT
TGGACAAGAAGAAGATCGCTTGGCCTCGCGCGCAGATCAGTTGGAAGAATTTGTCCACTACGTGAAAGGC
GAGATCACCAAGGTAGTCGGCAAATAATGTCTAGCTAGAAATTCGTTCAAGCCGACGCCGCTTCGCGGCG
CGGCTTAACTCAAGCGTTAGATGCACTAAGCACATAATTGCTCACAGCCAAACTATCAGGTCAAGTCTGC
TTTTATTATTTTTAAGCGTGCATAATAAGCCCTACACAAATTGGGAGATATATCATGCATGACCAAAATC
CCTTAACGTGAGTTTTCGTTCCACTGAGCGTCAGACCCCGTAGAAAAGATCAAAGGATCTTCTTGAGATC
CTTTTTTTCTGCGCGTAATCTGCTGCTTGCAAACAAAAAAACCACCGCTACCAGCGGTGGTTTGTTTGCC
GGATCAAGAGCTACCAACTCTTTTTCCGAAGGTAACTGGCTTCAGCAGAGCGCAGATACCAAATACTGTC
CTTCTAGTGTAGCCGTAGTTAGGCCACCACTTCAAGAACTCTGTAGCACCGCCTACATACCTCGCTCTGC
TAATCCTGTTACCAGTGGCTGCTGCCAGTGGCGATAAGTCGTGTCTTACCGGGTTGGACTCAAGACGATA
GTTACCGGATAAGGCGCAGCGGTCGGGCTGAACGGGGGGTTCGTGCACACAGCCCAGCTTGGAGCGAACG
ACCTACACCGAACTGAGATACCTACAGCGTGAGCTATGAGAAAGCGCCACGCTTCCCGAAGGGAGAAAGG
CGGACAGGTATCCGGTAAGCGGCAGGGTCGGAACAGGAGAGCGCACGAGGGAGCTTCCAGGGGGAAACGC
CTGGTATCTTTATAGTCCTGTCGGGTTTCGCCACCTCTGACTTGAGCGTCGATTTTTGTGATGCTCGTCA
GGGGGGCGGAGCCTATGGAAAAACGCCAGCAACGCGGCCTTTTTACGGTTCCTGGCCTTTTGCTGGCCTT
TTGCTCACATGTTCTTTCCTGCGTTATCCCCTGATTCTGTGGATAACCGTATTACCGCCTTTGAGTGAGC
TGATACCGCTCGCCGCAGCCGAACGACCGAGCGCAGCGAGTCAGTGAGCGAGGAAGCGGAAGAGCGCCTG
ATGCGGTATTTTCTCCTTACGCATCTGTGCGGTATTTCACACCGCATATGGTGCACTCTCAGTACAATCT
GCTCTGATGCCGCATAGTTAAGCCAGTATACACTCCGCTATCGCTACGTGACTGGGTCATGGCTGCGCCC
CGACACCCGCCAACACCCGCTGACGCGCCCTGACGGGCTTGTCTGCTCCCGGCATCCGCTTACAGACAAG
CTGTGACCGTCTCCGGGAGCTGCATGTGTCAGAGGTTTTCACCGTCATCACCGAAACGCGCGAGGCAGGG
TGCCTTGATGTGGGCGCCGGCGGTCGAGTGGCGACGGCGCGGCTTGTCCGCGCCCTGGTAGATTGCCTGG
CCGTAGGCCAGCCATTTTTGAGCGGCCAGCGGCCGCGATAGGCCGACGCGAAGCGGCGGGGCGTAGGGAG
CGCAGCGACCGAAGGGTAGGCGCTTTTTGCAGCTCTTCGGCTGTGCGCTGGCCAGACAGTTATGCACAGG
CCAGGCGGGTTTTAAGAGTTTTAATAAGTTTTAAAGAGTTTTAGGCGGAAAAATCGCCTTTTTTCTCTTT
TATATCAGTCACTTACATGTGTGACCGGTTCCCAATGTACGGCTTTGGGTTCCCAATGTACGGGTTCCGG
TTCCCAATGTACGGCTTTGGGTTCCCAATGTACGTGCTATCCACAGGAAAGAGACCTTTTCGACCTTTTT
CCCCTGCTAGGGCAATTTGCCCTAGCATCTGCTCCGTACATTAGGAACCGGCGGATGCTTCGCCCTCGAT
CAGGTTGCGGTAGCGCATGACTAGGATCGGGCCAGCCTGCCCCGCCTCCTCCTTCAAATCGTACTCCGGC
AGGTCATTTGACCCGATCAGCTTGCGCACGGTGAAACAGAACTTCTTGAACTCTCCGGCGCTGCCACTGC
GTTCGTAGATCGTCTTGAACAACCATCTGGCTTCTGCCTTGCCTGCGGCGCGGCGTGCCAGGCGGTAGAG
AAAACGGCCGATGCCGGGATCGATCAAAAAGTAATCGGGGTGAACCGTCAGCACGTCCGGGTTCTTGCCT
TCTGTGATCTCGCGGTACATCCAATCAGCTAGCTCGATCTCGATGTACTCCGGCCGCCCGGTTTCGCTCT
TTACGATCTTGTAGCGGCTAATCAAGGCTTCACCCTCGGATACCGTCACCAGGCGGCCGTTCTTGGCCTT
CTTCGTACGCTGCATGGCAACGTGCGTGGTGTTTAACCGAATGCAGGTTTCTACCAGGTCGTCTTTCTGC
TTTCCGCCATCGGCTCGCCGGCAGAACTTGAGTACGTCCGCAACGTGTGGACGGAACACGCGGCCGGGCT
TGTCTCCCTTCCCTTCCCGGTATCGGTTCATGGATTCGGTTAGATGGGAAACCGCCATCAGTACCAGGTC
GTAATCCCACACACTGGCCATGCCGGCCGGCCCTGCGGAAACCTCTACGTGCCCGTCTGGAAGCTCGTAG
CGGATCACCTCGCCAGCTCGTCGGTCACGCTTCGACAGACGGAAAACGGCCACGTCCATGATGCTGCGAC
TATCGCGGGTGCCCACGTCATAGAGCATCGGAACGAAAAAATCTGGTTGCTCGTCGCCCTTGGGCGGCTT
CCTAATCGACGGCGCACCGGCTGCCGGCGGTTGCCGGGATTCTTTGCGGATTCGATCAGCGGCCGCTTGC
CACGATTCACCGGGGCGTGCTTCTGCCTCGATGCGTTGCCGCTGGGCGGCCTGCGCGGCCTTCAACTTCT
CCACCAGGTCATCACCCAGCGCCGCGCCGATTTGTACCGGGCCGGATGGTTTGCGACCGCTCACGCCGAT
TCCTCGGGCTTGGGGGTTCCAGTGCCATTGCAGGGCCGGCAGACAACCCAGCCGCTTACGCCTGGCCAAC
CGCCCGTTCCTCCACACATGGGGCATTCCACGGCGTCGGTGCCTGGTTGTTCTTGATTTTCCATGCCGCC
TCCTTTAGCCGCTAAAATTCATCTACTCATTTATTCATTTGCTCATTTACTCTGGTAGCTGCGCGATGTA
TTCAGATAGCAGCTCGGTAATGGTCTTGCCTTGGCGTACCGCGTACATCTTCAGCTTGGTGTGATCCTCC
GCCGGCAACTGAAAGTTGACCCGCTTCATGGCTGGCGTGTCTGCCAGGCTGGCCAACGTTGCAGCCTTGC
TGCTGCGTGCGCTCGGACGGCCGGCACTTAGCGTGTTTGTGCTTTTGCTCATTTTCTCTTTACCTCATTA
ACTCAAATGAGTTTTGATTTAATTTCAGCGGCCAGCGCCTGGACCTCGCGGGCAGCGTCGCCCTCGGGTT
CTGATTCAAGAACGGTTGTGCCGGCGGCGGCAGTGCCTGGGTAGCTCACGCGCTGCGTGATACGGGACTC
AAGAATGGGCAGCTCGTACCCGGCCAGCGCCTCGGCAACCTCACCGCCGATGCGCGTGCCTTTGATCGCC
CGCGACACGACAAAGGCCGCTTGTAGCCTTCCATCCGTGACCTCAATGCGCTGCTTAACCAGCTCCACCA
GGTCGGCGGTGGCCCATATGTCGTAAGGGCTTGGCTGCACCGGAATCAGCACGAAGTCGGCTGCCTTGAT
CGCGGACACAGCCAAGTCCGCCGCCTGGGGCGCTCCGTCGATCACTACGAAGTCGCGCCGGCCGATGGCC
TTCACGTCGCGGTCAATCGTCGGGCGGTCGATGCCGACAACGGTTAGCGGTTGATCTTCCCGCACGGCCG
CCCAATCGCGGGCACTGCCCTGGGGATCGGAATCGACTAACAGAACATCGGCCCCGGCGAGTTGCAGGGC
GCGGGCTAGATGGGTTGCGATGGTCGTCTTGCCTGACCCGCCTTTCTGGTTAAGTACAGCGATAACCTTC
ATGCGTTCCCCTTGCGTATTTGTTTATTTACTCATCGCATCATATACGCAGCGACCGCATGACGCAAGCT
GTTTTACTCAAATACACATCACCTTTTTAGACGGCGGCGCTCGGTTTCTTCAGCGGCCAAGCTGGCCGGC
CAGGCCGCCAGCTTGGCATCAGACAAACCGGCCAGGATTTCATGCAGCCGCACGGTTGAGACGTGCGCGG
GCGGCTCGAACACGTACCCGGCCGCGATCATCTCCGCCTCGATCTCTTCGGTAATGAAAAACGGTTCGTC
CTGGCCGTCCTGGTGCGGTTTCATGCTTGTTCCTCTTGGCGTTCATTCTCGGCGGCCGCCAGGGCGTCGG
CCTCGGTCAATGCGTCCTCACGGAAGGCACCGCGCCGCCTGGCCTCGGTGGGCGTCACTTCCTCGCTGCG
CTCAAGTGCGCGGTACAGGGTCGAGCGATGCACGCCAAGCAGTGCAGCCGCCTCTTTCACGGTGCGGCCT
TCCTGGTCGATCAGCTCGCGGGCGTGCGCGATCTGTGCCGGGGTGAGGGTAGGGCGGGGGCCAAACTTCA
CGCCTCGGGCCTTGGCGGCCTCGCGCCCGCTCCGGGTGCGGTCGATGATTAGGGAACGCTCGAACTCGGC
AATGCCGGCGAACACGGTCAACACCATGCGGCCGGCCGGCGTGGTGGTGTCGGCCCACGGCTCTGCCAGG
CTACGCAGGCCCGCGCCGGCCTCCTGGATGCGCTCGGCAATGTCCAGTAGGTCGCGGGTGCTGCGGGCCA
GGCGGTCTAGCCTGGTCACTGTCACAACGTCGCCAGGGCGTAGGTGGTCAAGCATCCTGGCCAGCTCCGG
GCGGTCGCGCCTGGTGCCGGTGATCTTCTCGGAAAACAGCTTGGTGCAGCCGGCCGCGTGCAGTTCGGCC
CGTTGGTTGGTCAAGTCCTGGTCGTCGGTGCTGACGCGGGCATAGCCCAGCAGGCCAGCGGCGGCGCTCT
TGTTCATGGCGTAATGTCTCCGGTTCTAGTCGCAAGTATTCTACTTTATGCGACTAAAACACGCGACAAG
AAAACGCCAGGAAAAGGGCAGGGCGGCAGCCTGTCGCGTAACTTAGGACTTGTGCGACATGTCGTTTTCA
GAAGACGGCTGCACTGAACGTCAGAAGCCGACTGCACTATAGCAGCGGAGGGGTTGGATCAAAGTACTTT
GATCCCGAGGGGAACCCTGTGGTTGGCATGCACATACAAATGGACGAACGGATAAACCT
